Addgene plasmid #39095: BRD1
Purpose: Bacterial expression for structure determination; may not be full ORF
Depositing lab: Nicola Burgess-Brown. Depositing organization: University of Oxford.
Backbone
  Vector backbone: pNIC28-Bsa4
  Backbone manufacturer: SGC
  Vector type: Bacterial Expression
Growth in bacteria
  Bacterial resistance: Kanamycin, 50 μg/mL
  Growth temperature: 37°C
  Growth strain: Mach1
  Copy number: Low Copy
Gene/Insert
  Gene/Insert name: BRD1 (alt names: bromodomain containing protein 1; PDB:3RCW)
  Species: H. sapiens (human)
  Insert size (bp): 496
  GenBank ID: bromodomain containing protein 1
  Entrez Gene: BRD1 (a.k.a. BRL, BRPF1, BRPF2)
  Tag / fusion protein: His Tev (N terminal on insert)
  Cloning method: Ligation Independent Cloning
  Sequencing primers: 5′ T7; 3′ T7-term
Terms and licenses: Academic/Nonprofit Terms; Industry Terms: Not Available to Industry
How to cite: BRD1 was a gift from Nicola Burgess-Brown (Addgene plasmid # 39095 ; http://n2t.net/addgene:39095 ; RRID:Addgene_39095)
