[The description below was written by a language model from this plasmid's Addgene catalogue record.]
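Description:
BRD1 is a bacterial expression plasmid built on the pNIC28-Bsa4 backbone from the SGC. It was made to produce a fragment of human bromodomain-containing protein 1 (BRD1, also known as BRL or BRPF2) for structure determination. The plasmid is selected with kanamycin, is recorded as low copy, and is propagated in a standard E. coli cloning strain. The record does not list the origin of replication or other backbone features, and no feature table is provided.

The insert is about 496 bp of human BRD1 sequence, introduced by ligation-independent cloning. This is far shorter than a full open reading frame, and the record itself cautions that the construct may not encode the complete ORF. The alternative name points to a deposited crystal structure, which fits a domain-level construct designed for crystallography, but the exact residue boundaries are not given. The protein carries an N-terminal His tag followed by a TEV protease recognition site. The tag allows capture by immobilised metal affinity chromatography, and TEV cleavage then removes it to leave near-native protein.

The promoter is not named explicitly. However, the listed sequencing primers are T7 and T7-term, which indicates that the insert sits between a T7 promoter and a T7 terminator. Expression would therefore be expected to need a host strain that supplies T7 RNA polymerase. The construct is typically used for recombinant production and purification of the BRD1 fragment for structural, biophysical or ligand-binding work.
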