>Addgene plasmid #39095 | BRD1 | depositor partial sequence | sequence record 49153 | BRD1 sequence 496 bps
ATGCACCATCATCATCATCATTCTTCTGGTGTAGATCTGGGTACCGAGAACCTGTACTTCCAATCCATGG
AGCAGGTCGCCATGGAGCTGCGGCTGACCCCGCTGACGGTGCTGCTGCGCTCAGTGCTGGACCAGCTGCA
AGACAAGGACCCCGCCAGGATATTTGCGCAGCCCGTGAGTCTGAAGGAGGTACCAGATTATTTGGATCAC
ATTAAACATCCCATGGACTTTGCCACAATGAGGAAACGGTTAGAAGCTCAAGGGTATAAAAACCTCCATG
AGTTTGAGGAGGATTTTGATCTCATTATAGATAACTGCATGAAGTACAATGCCAGGGACACCGTGTTCTA
TAGAGCCGCGGTGAGGCTGCGCGATCAGGGAGGTGTTGTTCTGAGGCAGGCCCGGCGCGAGGTGGACAGC
ATCGGCTTGGAAGAGGCCTCGGGGATGCACCTGCCTGAGCGGCCTGCTTGACAGTAAAGGTGGATACGGA
TCCGAA
