>Addgene plasmid #39095 | BRD1 | addgene partial sequence | sequence record 51863 | T7_term
CTTGTAGCAGCCGGATCTCAGTGGTGGTGGTGGTGGTGCTCGAGTGCGGCCGCAAGCTTGTCGACGGAGC
TCGAATTCGGATCCGTATCCACCTTTATTGTCAAGCAGGCCGCTCAGGCAGGTGCATCCCCGAGGCCTCT
TCCAAGCCGATGCTGTCCACCTCGCGCCGGGCCTGCCTCAGAACAACACCTCCCTGATCGCGCAGCCTCA
CCGCGGCTCTATAGAACACGGTGTCCCTGGCATTGTACTTCATGCAGTTATCTATAATGAGATCAAAATC
CTCCTCAAACTCATGGAGGTTTTTATACCCTTGAGCTTCTAACCGTTTCCTCATTGTGGCAAAGTCCATG
GGATGTTTAATGTGATCCAAATAATCTGGTACCTCCTTCAGACTCACGGGCTGCGCAAATATCCTGGCGG
GGTCCTTGTCTTGCAGCTGGTCCAGCACTGAGCGCAGCAGCACCGTCAGCGGGGTCAGCCGCAGCTCCAT
GGCGACCTGCTCCATGGATTGGAAGTACAGGTTCTCGGTACCCAGATCTACACCAGAAGAATGATGATGA
TGATGGTGCATATGTATATCTCCTTCTTAAAGTTAAACAAAATTATTTCTAGAGGGGAATTGTTATCCGC
TCACAATTCCCCTATAGTGAGTCGTATTAATTTCGCGGGATCGAGATCTCGATCCTCTACGCCGGACGCA
TCGTGGCCGGCATCACCGGCGCCACAGGTGCGGTTGCTGGCGCCTATATCGCCGACATCACCGATGGGGA
AGATCGGGCTCGCCACTTCGGGCTCATGAGCGCTTGTTTCGGCGTGGT
