>Addgene plasmid #39095 | BRD1 | addgene partial sequence | sequence record 51864 | T7 5'-TAATACGACTCACTATAGGG-3'
CTCTGAATATTTTGTTTACTTTAAGAAGGAGATATACATATGCACCATCATCATCATCATTCTTCTGGTG
TAGATCTGGGTACCGAGAACCTGTACTTCCAATCCATGGAGCAGGTCGCCATGGAGCTGCGGCTGACCCC
GCTGACGGTGCTGCTGCGCTCAGTGCTGGACCAGCTGCAAGACAAGGACCCCGCCAGGATATTTGCGCAG
CCCGTGAGTCTGAAGGAGGTACCAGATTATTTGGATCACATTAAACATCCCATGGACTTTGCCACAATGA
GGAAACGGTTAGAAGCTCAAGGGTATAAAAACCTCCATGAGTTTGAGGAGGATTTTGATCTCATTATAGA
TAACTGCATGAAGTACAATGCCAGGGACACCGTGTTCTATAGAGCCGCGGTGAGGCTGCGCGATCAGGGA
GGTGTTGTTCTGAGGCAGGCCCGGCGCGAGGTGGACAGCATCGGCTTGGAAGAGGCCTCGGGGATGCACC
TGCCTGAGCGGCCTGCTTGACAATAAAGGTGGATACGGATCCGAATTCGAGCTCCGTCGACAAGCTTGCG
GCCGCACTCGAGCACCACCACCACCACCACTGAGATCCGGCTGCTAACAAAGCCCGAAAGGAAGCTGAGT
TGGCTGCTGCCACCGCTGAGCAATAACTAGCATAACCCCTTGGGGCCTCTAAACGGGTCTTGAGGGGTTT
TTTGCTGAAAGGAGGAACTATATCCGGATTGGCGAATGGG
[124 nt withheld, positions 741-864]
C
[34 nt withheld, positions 866-899]
